Addgene plasmid #179269: GFP-LacI-HIPK2
Purpose: Expresses GFP-LacI-HIPK2 fusion protein
Depositing lab: Lienhard Schmitz. Depositing organization: Justus Liebig-Universitaet Giessen. Publication: Chromatin Targeting of HIPK2 Leads to Acetylation-Dependent Chromatin Decondensation. Haas J, Bloesel D, Bacher S, Kracht M, Schmitz ML. Front Cell Dev Biol. 2020 Sep 1;8:852. doi: 10.3389/fcell.2020.00852. eCollection 2020. PubMed 32984337.
Backbone
  Vector backbone: GFP-LacI-polylinker
  Backbone size w/o insert (bp): 7304
  Total vector size (bp): 10862
  Vector type: Mammalian Expression
  Selectable markers: Neomycin (select with G418)
Growth in bacteria
  Bacterial resistance: Ampicillin, 100 μg/mL
  Growth temperature: 37°C
  Growth strain: NEB Stable
  Copy number: High Copy
Gene/Insert
  Gene/Insert name: homeodomain interacting protein kinase 2
  Species: H. sapiens (human)
  Insert size (bp): 3576
  GenBank ID: NM_022740.5
  Entrez Gene: HIPK2 (a.k.a. PRO0593)
  Promoter: CMV
  Tag / fusion protein: GFP-LacI (N terminal on backbone)
  Cloning method: Unknown
  Sequencing primers: 5′ GTGAAGGGCAATCAGCTGTT
Terms and licenses: Academic/Nonprofit Terms; Industry Terms: Not Available to Industry
How to cite: GFP-LacI-HIPK2 was a gift from Lienhard Schmitz (Addgene plasmid # 179269 ; http://n2t.net/addgene:179269 ; RRID:Addgene_179269)
