[The description below was written by a language model from this plasmid's Addgene catalogue record and pLannotate feature annotations shown in this document.]
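Description:
GFP-LacI-HIPK2 is a mammalian expression plasmid of roughly 10.9 kb, built on a GFP-LacI-polylinker backbone, that produces human homeodomain interacting protein kinase 2 (HIPK2) fused at its N terminus to EGFP and the E. coli lac repressor. The fusion is transcribed from the human cytomegalovirus immediate early enhancer and promoter. A T7 promoter lies just upstream of the coding region, and the transcript ends at a bovine growth hormone polyadenylation signal. In the annotated sequence the three open reading frames follow one another in the order EGFP, lacI and HIPK2, matching the catalogue description of an N-terminal GFP-LacI tag supplied by the backbone.

The plasmid is propagated in E. coli through a high-copy ColE1/pUC-type origin with ampicillin selection (AmpR under its own bla promoter), and it also carries an f1 phage origin. For selection in mammalian cells, an SV40 early promoter drives the neomycin phosphotransferase gene, followed by an SV40 poly(A) signal, conferring G418 resistance. The feature table also lists several short fragments, including a truncated HIV-1 LTR piece, a partial ble sequence, lac promoter/operator elements and a bom fragment. These appear to be backbone remnants or annotation matches rather than functional parts of the design.

The LacI moiety binds lac operator sequences, so the fusion can be tethered to lac operator arrays integrated in a host cell genome, while EGFP allows the tethered protein and its site to be seen by fluorescence microscopy. The associated publication title indicates the construct was used to target HIPK2 to chromatin and examine the resulting acetylation-dependent chromatin decondensation.
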