Features (pLannotate 1.2.2; 22 found; start..end, strand, type, name):
    155..534     +  enhancer       CMV enhancer: human cytomegalovirus immediate early enhancer
    535..738     +  promoter       CMV promoter: human cytomegalovirus (CMV) immediate early promoter
    734..767     +  LTR            5' LTR (truncated) (fragment): truncated 5' long terminal repeat (LTR) from HIV-1
    783..801     +  promoter       T7 promoter: promoter for bacteriophage T7 RNA polymerase
    857..1573    +  CDS            EGFP: EGFP is a basic (constitutively fluorescent) green fluorescent protein published in 1996, derived from Aequorea victoria. It is reported to be a rapidly-maturing weak dimer with moderate acid sensitivity.
   1592..2656    +  CDS            lacI: lac repressor; lacI; The lac repressor binds to the lac operator to inhibit transcription in E. coli. This inhibition can be relieved by adding lactose or isopropyl-β-D-thiogalactopyranoside (IPTG).
   2741..6310    +  CDS            HIPK2: HIPK2_HUMAN - Experimental evidence at protein level: Swiss-Prot protein existence level 1. Serine/threonine-protein kinase involved in transcription regulation, p53/TP53-mediated cellular apoptosis and regulation of the cell cycle. Acts as a corepressor of several transcription factors, including SMAD1 and POU4F1/Brn3a and probably NK homeodomain transcription factors. Phosphorylates PDX1, ATF1, PML, p53/TP53, CREB1, CTBP1, CBX4, RUNX1, EP300, CTNNB1, HMGA1 and ZBTB4. Inhibits cell growth and promotes apoptosis through the activation of p53/TP53 both at the transcription level and at the prot
   6385..6609    +  polyA_signal   bGH poly(A) signal: bovine growth hormone polyadenylation signal
   6613..6634    +  promoter       SV40 promoter (fragment): SV40 enhancer and early promoter
   6655..7083    +  rep_origin     f1 ori (sequence partly withheld): f1 bacteriophage origin of replication; arrow indicates direction of (+) strand synthesis
   7097..7426    +  promoter       SV40 promoter: SV40 enhancer and early promoter
   7493..8284    +  CDS            neo: KKA2_KLEPN - Also known as kan, nptII. Experimental evidence at protein level: Swiss-Prot protein existence level 1. Resistance to kanamycin, neomycin, paromomycin, ribostamycin, butirosin and gentamicin B. From Klebsiella pneumoniae.
   8308..8466    +  CDS            ble (fragment): BLE_KLEPN - Experimental evidence at protein level: Swiss-Prot protein existence level 1. Binding protein with a strong affinity to the bleomycin family of antibiotics. Binds to CL990; an antimitotic-antibiotic compound. From Klebsiella pneumoniae.
   8461..8582    +  polyA_signal   SV40 poly(A) signal: SV40 polyadenylation signal
   8653..8675    -  protein_bind   lac operator (fragment): The lac repressor binds to the lac operator to inhibit transcription in E. coli. This inhibition can be relieved by adding lactose or isopropyl-β-D-thiogalactopyranoside (IPTG). lac repressor encoded by lacI
   8679..8709    -  promoter       lac promoter: promoter for the E. coli lac operon
   8724..8745    -  protein_bind   CAP binding site: CAP binding activates transcription in the presence of cAMP. E. coli catabolite activator protein
   8758..8850    -  CDS            lacI (fragment): lac repressor; lacI; The lac repressor binds to the lac operator to inhibit transcription in E. coli. This inhibition can be relieved by adding lactose or isopropyl-β-D-thiogalactopyranoside (IPTG).
   9033..9621    -  rep_origin     ori: high-copy-number ColE1/pMB1/pBR322/pUC origin of replication
   9792..10652   -  CDS            AmpR: β-lactamase; bla; confers resistance to ampicillin, carbenicillin, and related antibiotics
  10653..10757   -  promoter       AmpR promoter: bla
  10816..10868   -  misc_feature   bom (fragment): basis of mobility region from pBR322
>Addgene plasmid #179269 | GFP-LacI-HIPK2 | addgene full sequence | sequence record 356954 | Addgene NGS Result
CTGCTCCCTGCTTGTGTGTTGGAGGTCGCTGAGTAGTGCGCGAGCAAAATTTAAGCTACAACAAGGCAAG
GCTTGACCGACAATTGCATGAAGAATCTGCTTAGGGTTAGGCGTTTTGCGCTGCTTCGCGATGTACGGGC
CAGATATACGCGTTGACATTGATTATTGACTAGTTATTAATAGTAATCAATTACGGGGTCATTAGTTCAT
AGCCCATATATGGAGTTCCGCGTTACATAACTTACGGTAAATGGCCCGCCTGGCTGACCGCCCAACGACC
CCCGCCCATTGACGTCAATAATGACGTATGTTCCCATAGTAACGCCAATAGGGACTTTCCATTGACGTCA
ATGGGTGGAGTATTTACGGTAAACTGCCCACTTGGCAGTACATCAAGTGTATCATATGCCAAGTACGCCC
CCTATTGACGTCAATGACGGTAAATGGCCCGCCTGGCATTATGCCCAGTACATGACCTTATGGGACTTTC
CTACTTGGCAGTACATCTACGTATTAGTCATCGCTATTACCATGGTGATGCGGTTTTGGCAGTACATCAA
TGGGCGTGGATAGCGGTTTGACTCACGGGGATTTCCAAGTCTCCACCCCATTGACGTCAATGGGAGTTTG
TTTTGGCACCAAAATCAACGGGACTTTCCAAAATGTCGTAACAACTCCGCCCCATTGACGCAAATGGGCG
GTAGGCGTGTACGGTGGGAGGTCTATATAAGCAGAGCTCTCTGGCTAACTAGAGAACCCACTGCTTACTG
GCTTATCGAAATTAATACGACTCACTATAGGGAGACCCAAGCTGGCTAGCGCTACCGGGGCCGCTCTAGC
GCTACCGGTCGCCACCATGGTGAGCAAGGGCGAGGAGCTGTTCACCGGGGTGGTGCCCATCCTGGTCGAG
CTGGACGGCGACGTAAACGGCCACAAGTTCAGCGTGTCCGGCGAGGGCGAGGGCGATGCCACCTACGGCA
AGCTGACCCTGAAGTTCATCTGCACCACCGGCAAGCTGCCCGTGCCCTGGCCCACCCTCGTGACCACCCT
GACCTACGGCGTGCAGTGCTTCAGCCGCTACCCCGACCACATGAAGCAGCACGACTTCTTCAAGTCCGCC
ATGCCCGAAGGCTACGTCCAGGAGCGCACCATCTTCTTCAAGGACGACGGCAACTACAAGACCCGCGCCG
AGGTGAAGTTCGAGGGCGACACCCTGGTGAACCGCATCGAGCTGAAGGGCATCGACTTCAAGGAGGACGG
CAACATCCTGGGGCACAAGCTGGAGTACAACTACAACAGCCACAACGTCTATATCATGGCCGACAAGCAG
AAGAACGGCATCAAGGTGAACTTCAAGATCCGCCACAACATCGAGGACGGCAGCGTGCAGCTCGCCGACC
ACTACCAGCAGAACACCCCCATCGGCGACGGCCCCGTGCTGCTGCCCGACAACCACTACCTGAGCACCCA
GTCCGCCCTGAGCAAAGACCCCAACGAGAAGCGCGATCACATGGTCCTGCTGGAGTTCGTGACCGCCGCC
GGGATCACTCTCGGCATGGACGAGCTGTACAAGTCCGGACTCAGATCCATGGTGAAACCAGTAACGTTAT
ACGATGTCGCAGAGTATGCCGGTGTCTCTTATCAGACCGTTTCCCGCGTGGTGAACCAGGCCAGCCACGT
TTCTGCGAAAACGCGGGAAAAAGTGGAAGCGGCGATGGCGGAGCTGAATTACATTCCCAACCGCGTGGCA
CAACAACTGGCGGGCAAACAGTCGTTGCTGATTGGCGTTGCCACCTCCAGTCTGGCCCTGCACGCGCCGT
CGCAAATTGTCGCGGCGATTAAATCTCGCGCCGATCAACTGGGTGCCAGCGTGGTGGTGTCGATGGTAGA
ACGAAGCGGCGTCGAAGCCTGTAAAGCGGCGGTGCACAATCTTCTCGCGCAACGCGTCAGTGGGCTGATC
ATTAACTATCCGCTGGATGACCAGGATGCCATTGCTGTGGAAGCTGCCTGCACTAATGTTCCGGCGTTAT
TTCTTGATGTCTCTGACCAGACACCCATCAACAGTATTATTTTCTCCCATGAAGACGGTACGCGACTGGG
CGTGGAGCATCTGGTCGCATTGGGTCACCAGCAAATCGCGCTGTTAGCGGGCCCATTAAGTTCTGTCTCG
GCGCGTCTGCGTCTGGCTGGCTGGCATAAATATCTCACTCGCAATCAAATTCAGCCGATAGCGGAACGGG
AAGGCGACTGGAGTGCCATGTCCGGTTTTCAACAAACCATGCAAATGCTGAATGAGGGCATCGTTCCCAC
TGCGATGCTGGTTGCCAACGATCAGATGGCGCTGGGCGCAATGCGCGCCATTACCGAGTCCGGGCTGCGC
GTTGGTGCGGATATCTCGGTAGTGGGATACGACGATACCGAAGACAGCTCATGTTATATCCCGCCGTTAA
CCACCATCAAACAGGATTTTCGCCTGCTGGGGCAAACCAGCGTGGACCGCTTGCTGCAACTCTCTCAGGG
CCAGGCGGTGAAGGGCAATCAGCTGTTGCCCGTCTCACTGGTGAAAAGAAAAACCACCCTGGCGCCCAAT
ACGCAAACCGCCTCTCCCCGCGCGTTGGCCGATTCATTAATGCAGCTGGCACGACAGGTTTCCCGAAGCA
GCCTGAGGGGGCGTCGACTGGGTACCCCTCCTAAGAAGAAGAGGAAGGTTGCCCGGGATCTAGGATCCAC
TGTGTCTAGCGCCTCACATGTGCAAGTTTTCTCCCCTCACACCCTTCAATCAAGTGCCTTCTGTAGTGTG
AAGAAACTAAAAGTAGAGCCAAGTTCCAACTGGGACATGACTGGGTACGGCTCCCACAGCAAAGTGTACA
GCCAGAGCAAGAACATACCACCTTCTCAGCCAGCCTCCACAACCGTCAGCACCTCCTTGCCGGTCCCAAA
CCCAAGCCTACCTTACGAGCAGACCATCGTCTTCCCAGGAAGCACCGGGCACATCGTGGTCACCTCAGCA
AGCAGCACTTCTGTCACCGGGCAAGTCCTCGGCGGACCACACAACCTAATGCGTCGAAGCACTGTGAGCC
TCCTTGATACCTACCAAAAATGTGGACTCAAGCGTAAGAGCGAGGAGATCGAGAACACAAGCAGCGTGCA
GATCATCGAGGAGCATCCACCCATGATTCAGAATAATGCAAGCGGGGCCACTGTCGCCACTGCCACCACG
TCTACTGCCACCTCCAAAAACAGCGGCTCCAACAGCGAGGGCGACTATCAGCTGGTGCAGCATGAGGTGC
TGTGCTCCATGACCAACACCTACGAGGTCTTAGAGTTCTTGGGCCGAGGGACGTTTGGACAAGTGGTCAA
GTGCTGGAAACGGGGCACCAATGAGATCGTAGCCATCAAGATCCTGAAGAACCGCCCATCCTATGCCCGA
CAAGGTCAGATTGAAGTGAGCATCCTGGCCCGGTTGAGCACGGAGAGTGCCGATGACTATAACTTCGTCC
GGGCCTACGAATGCTTCCAGCACAAGAACCACACGTGCTTGGTCTTCGAGATGTTGGAGCAGAACCTCTA
TGACTTTCTGAAGCAAAACAAGTTTAGCCCCTTGCCCCTCAAATACATTCGCCCAGTTCTCCAGCAGGTA
GCCACAGCCCTGATGAAACTCAAAAGCCTAGGTCTTATCCACGCTGACCTCAAACCAGAAAACATCATGC
TGGTGGATCCATCTAGACAACCATACAGAGTCAAGGTCATCGACTTTGGTTCAGCCAGCCACGTCTCCAA
GGCTGTGTGCTCCACCTACTTGCAGTCCAGATATTACAGGGCCCCTGAGATCATCCTTGGTTTACCATTT
TGTGAGGCAATTGACATGTGGTCCCTGGGCTGTGTTATTGCAGAATTGTTCCTGGGTTGGCCGTTATATC
CAGGAGCTTCGGAGTATGATCAGATTCGGTATATTTCACAAACACAGGGTTTGCCTGCTGAATATTTATT
AAGCGCCGGGACAAAGACAACTAGGTTTTTCAACCGTGACACGGACTCACCATATCCTTTGTGGAGACTG
AAGACACCAGATGACCATGAAGCAGAGACAGGGATTAAGTCAAAAGAAGCAAGAAAGTACATTTTCAACT
GTTTAGATGATATGGCCCAGGTGAACATGACGACAGATTTGGAAGGGAGCGACATGTTGGTAGAAAAGGC
TGACCGGCGGGAGTTCATTGACCTGTTGAAGAAGATGCTGACCATTGATGCTGACAAGAGAATCACTCCA
ATCGAAACCCTGAACCATCCCTTTGTCACCATGACACACTTACTCGATTTTCCCCACAGCACACACGTCA
AATCATGTTTCCAGAACATGGAGATCTGCAAGCGTCGGGTGAATATGTATGACACGGTGAACCAGAGCAA
AACCCCTTTCATCACGCACGTGGCCCCCAGCACGTCCACCAACCTGACCATGACCTTTAACAACCAGCTG
ACCACTGTCCACAACCAGGCTCCCTCCTCTACCAGTGCCACTATTTCCTTAGCCAATCCCGAAGTCTCCA
TACTAAACTACCCATCTACACTCTACCAGCCCTCAGCGGCATCCATGGCTGCAGTGGCCCAGCGGAGCAT
GCCCCTGCAGACAGGAACAGCCCAGATTTGTGCCCGGCCTGACCCGTTCCAGCAAGCTCTCATCGTGTGT
CCCCCCGGCTTCCAAGGCTTGCAGGCCTCTCCCTCTAAGCACGCTGGCTACTCGGTGCGAATGGAAAATG
CAGTTCCCATCGTCACTCAAGCCCCAGGAGCTCAGCCTCTTCAGATCCAACCAGGTCTGCTTGCCCAGCA
GGCTTGGCCAAGTGGGACCCAGCAGATCCTGCTTCCCCCAGCATGGCAGCAACTGACTGGAGTGGCCACC
CACACATCAGTGCAGCATGCCACCGTGATTCCCGAGACCATGGCAGGCACCCAGCAGCTGGCGGACTGGA
GAAATACGCATGCTCACGGAAGCCATTATAATCCCATCATGCAGCAGCCTGCACTATTGACCGGTCATGT
GACCCTTCCAGCAGCACAGCCCTTAAATGTGGGTGTGGCCCACGTGATGCGGCAGCAGCCAACCAGCACC
ACCTCCTCCCGGAAGAGTAAGCAGCACCAGTCATCTGTGAGAAATGTCTCCACCTGTGAGGTGTCCTCCT
CTCAGGCCATCAGCTCCCCACAGCGATCCAAGCGTGTCAAGGAGAACACACCTCCCCGCTGTGCCATGGT
GCACAGTAGCCCGGCCTGCAGCACCTCGGTCACCTGTGGGTGGGGCGACGTGGCCTCCAGCACCACCCGG
GAACGGCAGCGGCAGACAATTGTCATTCCCGACACTCCCAGCCCCACGGTCAGCGTCATCACCATCAGCA
GTGACACGGACGAGGAGGAGGAACAGAAACACGCCCCCACCAGCACTGTCTCCAAGCAAAGAAAAAACGT
CATCAGCTGTGTCACAGTCCACGACTCCCCCTACTCCGACTCCTCCAGCAACACCAGCCCCTACTCCGTG
CAGCAGCGTGCTGGGCACAACAATGCCAATGCCTTTGACACCAAGGGGAGCCTGGAGAATCACTGCACGG
GGAACCCCCGAACCATCATCGTGCCACCCCTGAAAACCCAGGCCAGCGAAGTATTGGTGGAGTGTGATAG
CCTGGTGCCAGTCAACACCAGTCACCACTCGTCCTCCTACAAGTCCAAGTCCTCCAGCAACGTGACCTCC
ACCAGCGGTCACTCTTCAGGGAGCTCATCTGGAGCCATCACCTACCGGCAGCAGCGGCCGGGCCCCCACT
TCCAGCAGCAGCAGCCACTCAATCTCAGCCAGGCTCAGCAGCACATCACCACGGACCGCACTGGGAGCCA
CCGAAGGCAGCAGGCCTACATCACTCCCACCATGGCCCAGGCTCCGTACTCCTTCCCGCACAACAGCCCC
AGCCACGGCACTGTGCACCCGCATCTGGCTGCAGCCGCTGCCGCTGCCCACCTCCCCACCCAGCCCCACC
TCTACACCTACACTGCGCCGGCGGCCCTGGGCTCCACCGGCACCGTGGCCCACCTGGTGGCCTCGCAAGG
CTCTGCGCGCCACACCGTGCAGCACACTGCCTACCCAGCCAGCATCGTCCACCAGGTCCCCGTGAGCATG
GGCCCCCGGGTCCTGCCCTCGCCCACCATCCACCCGAGTCAGTATCCAGCCCAATTTGCCCACCAGACCT
ACATCAGCGCCTCGCCAGCCTCCACCGTCTACACTGGATACCCACTGAGCCCCGCCAAGGTCAACCAGTA
CCCTTACATATAAGTCGACGAATTCTCGAGGATCGATTAAGTAGCTAACTAGAGGGCCCGTTTAAACCCG
CTGATCAGCCTCGACTGTGCCTTCTAGTTGCCAGCCATCTGTTGTTTGCCCCTCCCCCGTGCCTTCCTTG
ACCCTGGAAGGTGCCACTCCCACTGTCCTTTCCTAATAAAATGAGGAAATTGCATCGCATTGTCTGAGTA
GGTGTCATTCTATTCTGGGGGGTGGGGTGGGGCAGGACAGCAAGGGGGAGGATTGGGAAGACAATAGCAG
GCATGCTGGGGATGCGGTGGGCTCTATGGCTTCTGAGGCGGAAAGAACCAGCTGGGGCTCTAGGGGGTAT
CCCC
[124 nt withheld, positions 6655-6778]
C
[91 nt withheld, positions 6780-6870]
A
[49 nt withheld, positions 6872-6920]
CCTTTGACGTTGGAGTCCACGTTCTTT
[37 nt withheld, positions 6948-6984]
ACCCTATCTCGGTCTATTCTTTTGATTTATAAGGGATTTTGCCGATTTCGGCCTATTGGTTAAAAAATGA
GCTGATTTAACAAAAATTTAACGCGAATTAATTCTGTGGAATGTGTGTCAGTTAGGGTGTGGAAAGTCCC
CAGGCTCCCCAGCAGGCAGAAGTATGCAAAGCATGCATCTCAATTAGTCAGCAACCAGGTGTGGAAAGTC
CCCAGGCTCCCCAGCAGGCAGAAGTATGCAAAGCATGCATCTCAATTAGTCAGCAACCATAGTCCCGCCC
CTAACTCCGCCCATCCCGCCCCTAACTCCGCCCAGTTCCGCCCATTCTCCGCCCCATGGCTGACTAATTT
TTTTTATTTATGCAGAGGCCGAGGCCGCCTCTGCCTCTGAGCTATTCCAGAAGTAGTGAGGAGGCTTTTT
TGGAGGCCTAGGCTTTTGCAAAAAGCTCCCGGGAGCTTGTATATCCATTTTCGGATCTGATCAAGAGACA
GGATGAGGATCGTTTCGCATGATTGAACAAGATGGATTGCACGCAGGTTCTCCGGCCGCTTGGGTGGAGA
GGCTATTCGGCTATGACTGGGCACAACAGACAATCGGCTGCTCTGATGCCGCCGTGTTCCGGCTGTCAGC
GCAGGGGCGCCCGGTTCTTTTTGTCAAGACCGACCTGTCCGGTGCCCTGAATGAACTGCAGGACGAGGCA
GCGCGGCTATCGTGGCTGGCCACGACGGGCGTTCCTTGCGCAGCTGTGCTCGACGTTGTCACTGAAGCGG
GAAGGGACTGGCTGCTATTGGGCGAAGTGCCGGGGCAGGATCTCCTGTCATCTCACCTTGCTCCTGCCGA
GAAAGTATCCATCATGGCTGATGCAATGCGGCGGCTGCATACGCTTGATCCGGCTACCTGCCCATTCGAC
CACCAAGCGAAACATCGCATCGAGCGAGCACGTACTCGGATGGAAGCCGGTCTTGTCGATCAGGATGATC
TGGACGAAGAGCATCAGGGGCTCGCGCCAGCCGAACTGTTCGCCAGGCTCAAGGCGCGCATGCCCGACGG
CGAGGATCTCGTCGTGACCCATGGCGATGCCTGCTTGCCGAATATCATGGTGGAAAATGGCCGCTTTTCT
GGATTCATCGACTGTGGCCGGCTGGGTGTGGCGGACCGCTATCAGGACATAGCGTTGGCTACCCGTGATA
TTGCTGAAGAGCTTGGCGGCGAATGGGCTGACCGCTTCCTCGTGCTTTACGGTATCGCCGCTCCCGATTC
GCAGCGCATCGCCTTCTATCGCCTTCTTGACGAGTTCTTCTGAGCGGGACTCTGGGGTTCGAAATGACCG
ACCAAGCGACGCCCAACCTGCCATCACGAGATTTCGATTCCACCGCCGCCTTCTATGAAAGGTTGGGCTT
CGGAATCGTTTTCCGGGACGCCGGCTGGATGATCCTCCAGCGCGGGGATCTCATGCTGGAGTTCTTCGCC
CACCCCAACTTGTTTATTGCAGCTTATAATGGTTACAAATAAAGCAATAGCATCACAAATTTCACAAATA
AAGCATTTTTTTCACTGCATTCTAGTTGTGGTTTGTCCAAACTCATCAATGTATCTTATCATGTCTGTAT
ACCGTCGACCTCTAGCTAGAGCTTGGCGTAATCATGGTCATAGCTGTTTCCTGTGTGAAATTGTTATCCG
CTCACAATTCCACACAACATACGAGCCGGAAGCATAAAGTGTAAAGCCTGGGGTGCCTAATGAGTGAGCT
AACTCACATTAATTGCGTTGCGCTCACTGCCCGCTTTCCAGTCGGGAAACCTGTCGTGCCAGCTGCATTA
ATGAATCGGCCAACGCGCGGGGAGAGGCGGTTTGCGTATTGGGCGCTCTTCCGCTTCCTCGCTCACTGAC
TCGCTGCGCTCGGTCGTTCGGCTGCGGCGAGCGGTATCAGCTCACTCAAAGGCGGTAATACGGTTATCCA
CAGAATCAGGGGATAACGCAGGAAAGAACATGTGAGCAAAAGGCCAGCAAAAGGCCAGGAACCGTAAAAA
GGCCGCGTTGCTGGCGTTTTTCCATAGGCTCCGCCCCCCTGACGAGCATCACAAAAATCGACGCTCAAGT
CAGAGGTGGCGAAACCCGACAGGACTATAAAGATACCAGGCGTTTCCCCCTGGAAGCTCCCTCGTGCGCT
CTCCTGTTCCGACCCTGCCGCTTACCGGATACCTGTCCGCCTTTCTCCCTTCGGGAAGCGTGGCGCTTTC
TCATAGCTCACGCTGTAGGTATCTCAGTTCGGTGTAGGTCGTTCGCTCCAAGCTGGGCTGTGTGCACGAA
CCCCCCGTTCAGCCCGACCGCTGCGCCTTATCCGGTAACTATCGTCTTGAGTCCAACCCGGTAAGACACG
ACTTATCGCCACTGGCAGCAGCCACTGGTAACAGGATTAGCAGAGCGAGGTATGTAGGCGGTGCTACAGA
GTTCTTGAAGTGGTGGCCTAACTACGGCTACACTAGAAGAACAGTATTTGGTATCTGCGCTCTGCTGAAG
CCAGTTACCTTCGGAAAAAGAGTTGGTAGCTCTTGATCCGGCAAACAAACCACCGCTGGTAGCGGTGGTT
TTTTTGTTTGCAAGCAGCAGATTACGCGCAGAAAAAAAGGATCTCAAGAAGATCCTTTGATCTTTTCTAC
GGGGTCTGACGCTCAGTGGAACGAAAACTCACGTTAAGGGATTTTGGTCATGAGATTATCAAAAAGGATC
TTCACCTAGATCCTTTTAAATTAAAAATGAAGTTTTAAATCAATCTAAAGTATATATGAGTAAACTTGGT
CTGACAGTTACCAATGCTTAATCAGTGAGGCACCTATCTCAGCGATCTGTCTATTTCGTTCATCCATAGT
TGCCTGACTCCCCGTCGTGTAGATAACTACGATACGGGAGGGCTTACCATCTGGCCCCAGTGCTGCAATG
ATACCGCGAGACCCACGCTCACCGGCTCCAGATTTATCAGCAATAAACCAGCCAGCCGGAAGGGCCGAGC
GCAGAAGTGGTCCTGCAACTTTATCCGCCTCCATCCAGTCTATTAATTGTTGCCGGGAAGCTAGAGTAAG
TAGTTCGCCAGTTAATAGTTTGCGCAACGTTGTTGCCATTGCTACAGGCATCGTGGTGTCACGCTCGTCG
TTTGGTATGGCTTCATTCAGCTCCGGTTCCCAACGATCAAGGCGAGTTACATGATCCCCCATGTTGTGCA
AAAAAGCGGTTAGCTCCTTCGGTCCTCCGATCGTTGTCAGAAGTAAGTTGGCCGCAGTGTTATCACTCAT
GGTTATGGCAGCACTGCATAATTCTCTTACTGTCATGCCATCCGTAAGATGCTTTTCTGTGACTGGTGAG
TACTCAACCAAGTCATTCTGAGAATAGTGTATGCGGCGACCGAGTTGCTCTTGCCCGGCGTCAATACGGG
ATAATACCGCGCCACATAGCAGAACTTTAAAAGTGCTCATCATTGGAAAACGTTCTTCGGGGCGAAAACT
CTCAAGGATCTTACCGCTGTTGAGATCCAGTTCGATGTAACCCACTCGTGCACCCAACTGATCTTCAGCA
TCTTTTACTTTCACCAGCGTTTCTGGGTGAGCAAAAACAGGAAGGCAAAATGCCGCAAAAAAGGGAATAA
GGGCGACACGGAAATGTTGAATACTCATACTCTTCCTTTTTCAATATTATTGAAGCATTTATCAGGGTTA
TTGTCTCATGAGCGGATACATATTTGAATGTATTTAGAAAAATAAACAAATAGGGGTTCCGCGCACATTT
CCCCGAAAAGTGCCACCTGACGTCGACGGATCGGGAGATCTCCCGATCCCCTATGGTGCACTCTCAGTAC
AATCTGCTCTGATGCCGCATAGTTAAGCCAGTAT
